>Addgene plasmid #223441 | pEY25 | addgene full sequence | sequence record 442616 | Addgene NGS Result
TCACACAGGAAACAGCTATGACCATGATTACGCCAAGCTGTAAGTTTAAACATGATCTTACTAACTAACT
ATTCTCATTTAAATTTTCAGAGCTTAAAAATGGCTGAAATCACTCACAACGATGGATACGCTAACAACTT
GGAAATGAAATAAGCTTGCATGCCTGCAGCGCACGTCTTCTTATTCTTCTTCTTCTTCTTCTTTTCCTAC
CTTTTCTATCCCACTTTTTCCCCGGAATTTTGAGATTTGACATGATTTTTCAGAGAATTTCGAGTTTTGA
GAAAAAAAAAATCAAAAAAGCGATTTTTTGGTCAAAAGCCGAAATTTAAAGCTAGTTTTTTTGGAAATAT
CGATTTTTTTTTTGAGAATTTTTCGATTTTCCAAAAAAAAAATCGAAAGTTGTTTCCCGAAAAGCCGAAA
TTTTTTTTGAGATATCGAAAAATCGGAGAATTTTTCGATGTTTCCCAGAAATACTAAAATTTTGAATTTT
CCGGAAAAAAAATCGTTAAAAAATTAGTTTCTTTTAAAGACCGAAATTTAAAGTTTTTTTTTTGGAAATA
TCGATTTTTTCCGAGATATCTAAAATTGAAAGAAATTTTCGATTTTCTGAGAAAAATACGAAAAAATCGA
AAAAAAAACCCAAATTTCGGTTTTTTCGTAAAAAAAGTCGTAAAAATGTAATTTTTTTCCTGAAAAATCG
GAATTTTTTACAAAATATCGGAAAATACTCAAAAAAAAGCTGAAAATTTCGATTTTCCGGAGAAAAAATC
TTTTTAAAAAAATATTTTTTTTTTCAGAAAATAAGAAAAGCCGAAATTTATAACTATTTCTCCGGAAATT
CGAAATTTTTAACGAAATATCGGAATAATTTTTAGATTTTTCAAGTTTGACTTTGCGAGAAAAAAATCGG
AAAAACCTCGATTCGACGCCGAAAAATGCTCCTTTTCGAAAAGATTTTTGAAATTTCAGAAAATCGACAT
GCAAGCGCGCTCCACGGCGAAATGACAACGATGATCCACCGCCCTCAAAAAGTTGGGTCTCGTTAGGTAT
TTGGCGGTAAAACTGGTAAAACTCCAGTTTTGCCTCCAACGAGACCCAATTTTTTGGGGCGGTGGTGGAG
CGCGCTTGCACAAGCTGAAAGCATTTTTCTGCGACTCGATAATATTTTGAAAACCTGTGTCAATTCTCGA
AATTCTTTTTTTAAAAAATAATCCCGAGCTTCTCTCAGTCCTCCTCTATGAGGATGTTCCTTTTTTTTGG
TTTTTCAATTTTTTTTAAAATTCCAAATTTCTGTTGTGCAATTCACTTCCCCCCAAGAAATCCCAAAAAT
CCCCAGTTTTCCCCAAAAATGTTCCGTTTTCATGTGATTTTTCCCCCATTTTTAAAACATTTTTTTGACT
TTTTTTTAAAATGATTATTATTATTGTTTTCTATTTCATGGCCGGTAAATTATTTTTTTTCTTTCTTTTT
TTTTGCTCTTTTTTTTCAAGAATTTTCGAATTGTTTGAAGGGCTGCTCATCTAATCTTTTGTCATTTTGT
TCTGATGCCATCATTTCTGAGAGGACCTTTGAAGACTCGTCACGAAACGGGAGGGGGGCTCAAGTGAGCA
TTATTATTATTATTATTGTCGCAAAAAGTTTACCCCGGGCTCCCCCTGGCTCCCCTCTTTGAGCAAGGGT
TTAAGGGCTCATTTTGATGACGAATTGCTCATTGGGATTATAGTCACGCCCCTCTTTTGGAGCAACTACA
CAACTGAGCCACAGTAATCCTTGGGGGCGGGGTCAGTAGGACCCCCTCCGGAATAGGGAAAAGCTCAGTT
CACCGCCAAAACCCGGGATTGGCCAAAGGACCCAAAGGTATGTTTCGAATGATACTAACATAACATAGAA
CATTTTCAGGAGGACCCTTGCTTGGAGGGTACCGAGCTCAGAAAAAATGACCGCTCCAAAGAAGAAGCGC
AAGGTTCCAGTCGAGAAGATGACTGCCCCAAAAAAGAAACGTAAGGTCCCGCGGATGTCAGAGCTTATTA
AGGAGAATATGCATATGAAACTGTACATGGAAGGAACCGTGGACAACCATCACTTTAAGTGCACTTCGGA
GGGGGAAGGCAAACCGTACGAGGGCACCCAGACCATGCGAATCAAGGTGGTCGAGGGAGGCCCACTGCCC
TTCGCCTTCGACATTCTGGTAAGTTTAAACATATATATACTAACTAACCCTGATTATTTAAATTTTCAGG
CTACTAGCTTCCTGTACGGCAGCAAGACTTTTATTAATCACACCCAGGGCATCCCGGACTTCTTCAAACA
GTCGTTCCCTGAGGGCTTCACATGGGAGCGTGTGACCACATACGAAGACGGTGGCGTTCTCACCGCTACC
CAGGACACCAGCCTCCAGGACGGTTGCCTCATATATAATGTGGTAAGTTTAAACAGTTCGGTACTAACTA
ACCATACATATTTAAATTTTCAGAAGATCCGGGGAGTAAACTTCACATCCAATGGTCCGGTTATGCAGAA
GAAAACACTCGGCTGGGAGGCCTTCACCGAGACGCTGTATCCGGCTGACGGAGGCCTGGAAGGTCGAAAC
GACATGGCCCTGAAGCTCGTCGGCGGTAGCCATCTCATCGCAAACGCTAAGACCACATATAGATCCAAGA
AACCGGTAAGTTTAAACATGATTTTACTAACTAACTAATCTGATTTAAATTTTCAGGCTAAGAACCTTAA
AATGCCGGGAGTCTACTATGTTGACTACAGACTGGAACGGATCAAGGAGGCCAACAACGAGACCTACGTC
GAGCAGCACGAGGTTGCAGTTGCCAGATACTGCGACCTCCCGAGCAAACTGGGTCACAAGCTTAATCCTA
GGATACCGGTGGGTGAAGACCCACCAAAGCCATCTGCCAAGGGAGCCAAGAAGGCCGCCAAGACCGTTAC
GAAGCCAAAGGACGGAAAGAAGAGACGTCATGCCCGTAAGGAATCATACTCCGTCTACATCTACCGTGTC
CTCAAGCAAGTTCATCCAGACACTGGAGTTTCCTCCAAAGCCATGTCTATCATGAACTCTTTTGTCAACG
ATGTCTTCGAGCGTATTGCTGCTGAAGCATCCCGTCTTGCTCACTACAACAAGCGTTCCACAATCTCATC
CCGCGAAATTCAGACCGCTGTCCGTCTGATCCTTCCAGGAGAGCTTGCCAAGCACGCCGTGTCTGAGGGA
ACCAAGGCCGTTACCAAGTACACTTCCAGCAAGTAGGAATTCCAACTGAGCGCCGGTCGCTACCATTACC
AACTTGTCTGGTGTCAAAAATAATAGGGGCCGCTGTCATCAGAGTAAGTTTAAACTGAGTTCTACTAACT
AACGAGTAATATTTAAATTTTCAGCATCTCGCGCCCGTGCCTCTGACTTCTAAGTCCAATTACTCTTCAA
CATCCCTACATGCTCTTTCTCCCTGTGCTCCCACCCCCTATTTTTGTTATTATCAAAAAACTTCTCTTAA
TTTCTTTGTTTTTTAGCTTCTTTTAAGTCACCTCTAACAATGAAATTGTGTAGATTCAAAAATAGAATTA
ATTCGTAATAAAAAGTCGAAAAAAATTGTGCTCCCTCCCCCCATTAATAATAATTCTATCCCAAAATCTA
CACAATGTTCTGTGTACACTTCTTATGTTTTTTACTTCTGATAAATTTTTTTGAAACATCATAGAAAAAA
CCGCACACAAAATACCTTATCATATGTTACGTTTCAGTTTATGACCGCAATTTTTATTTCTTCGCACGTC
TGGGCCTCTCATGACGTCAAATCATGCTCATCGTGAAAAAGTTTTGGAGTATTTTTGGAATTTTTCAATC
AAGTGAAAGTTTATGAAATTAATTTTCCTGCTTTTGCTTTTTGGGGTTTCCCCTATTGTTTGTCAAGATT
TCGAGGACGGCGTTTTTCTTGCTAAAATCACAAGTATTGATGAGCACGATGCAAGAAAGATCGGAAGAAG
GTTTGGGTTTGAGGCTCAGTGGAAGGTGAGTAGAAGTTGATAATTTGAAAGTGGAGTAGTGTCTATGGGG
TTTTTGCCTTAAATGACAGAATACATTCCCAATATACCAAACATAACTGTTTCCTACTAGTCGGCCGTAC
GGGCCCTTTCGTCTCGCGCGTTTCGGTGATGACGGTGAAAACCTCTGACACATGCAGCTCCCGGAGACGG
TCACAGCTTGTCTGTAAGCGGATGCCGGGAGCAGACAAGCCCGTCAGGGCGCGTCAGCGGGTGTTGGCGG
GTGTCGGGGCTGGCTTAACTATGCGGCATCAGAGCAGATTGTACTGAGAGTGCACCATATGCGGTGTGAA
ATACCGCACAGATGCGTAAGGAGAAAATACCGCATCAGGCGGCCTTAAGGGCCTCGTGATACGCCTATTT
TTATAGGTTAATGTCATGATAATAATGGTTTCTTAGACGTCAGGTGGCACTTTTCGGGGAAATGTGCGCG
GAACCCCTATTTGTTTATTTTTCTAAATACATTCAAATATGTATCCGCTCATGAGACAATAACCCTGATA
AATGCTTCAATAATATTGAAAAAGGAAGAGTATGAGTATTCAACATTTCCGTGTCGCCCTTATTCCCTTT
TTTGCGGCATTTTGCCTTCCTGTTTTTGCTCACCCAGAAACGCTGGTGAAAGTAAAAGATGCTGAAGATC
AGTTGGGTGCACGAGTGGGTTACATCGAACTGGATCTCAACAGCGGTAAGATCCTTGAGAGTTTTCGCCC
CGAAGAACGTTTTCCAATGATGAGCACTTTTAAAGTTCTGCTATGTGGCGCGGTATTATCCCGTATTGAC
GCCGGGCAAGAGCAACTCGGTCGCCGCATACACTATTCTCAGAATGACTTGGTTGAGTACTCACCAGTCA
CAGAAAAGCATCTTACGGATGGCATGACAGTAAGAGAATTATGCAGTGCTGCCATAACCATGAGTGATAA
CACTGCGGCCAACTTACTTCTGACAACGATCGGAGGACCGAAGGAGCTAACCGCTTTTTTGCACAACATG
GGGGATCATGTAACTCGCCTTGATCGTTGGGAACCGGAGCTGAATGAAGCCATACCAAACGACGAGCGTG
ACACCACGATGCCTGTAGCAATGGCAACAACGTTGCGCAAACTATTAACTGGCGAACTACTTACTCTAGC
TTCCCGGCAACAATTAATAGACTGGATGGAGGCGGATAAAGTTGCAGGACCACTTCTGCGCTCGGCCCTT
CCGGCTGGCTGGTTTATTGCTGATAAATCTGGAGCCGGTGAGCGTGGGTCTCGCGGTATCATTGCAGCAC
TGGGGCCAGATGGTAAGCCCTCCCGTATCGTAGTTATCTACACGACGGGGAGTCAGGCAACTATGGATGA
ACGAAATAGACAGATCGCTGAGATAGGTGCCTCACTGATTAAGCATTGGTAACTGTCAGACCAAGTTTAC
TCATATATACTTTAGATTGATTTAAAACTTCATTTTTAATTTAAAAGGATCTAGGTGAAGATCCTTTTTG
ATAATCTCATGACCAAAATCCCTTAACGTGAGTTTTCGTTCCACTGAGCGTCAGACCCCGTAGAAAAGAT
CAAAGGATCTTCTTGAGATCCTTTTTTTCTGCGCGTAATCTGCTGCTTGCAAACAAAAAAACCACCGCTA
CCAGCGGTGGTTTGTTTGCCGGATCAAGAGCTACCAACTCTTTTTCCGAAGGTAACTGGCTTCAGCAGAG
CGCAGATACCAAATACTGTTCTTCTAGTGTAGCCGTAGTTAGGCCACCACTTCAAGAACTCTGTAGCACC
GCCTACATACCTCGCTCTGCTAATCCTGTTACCAGTGGCTGCTGCCAGTGGCGATAAGTCGTGTCTTACC
GGGTTGGACTCAAGACGATAGTTACCGGATAAGGCGCAGCGGTCGGGCTGAACGGGGGGTTCGTGCACAC
AGCCCAGCTTGGAGCGAACGACCTACACCGAACTGAGATACCTACAGCGTGAGCTATGAGAAAGCGCCAC
GCTTCCCGAAGGGAGAAAGGCGGACAGGTATCCGGTAAGCGGCAGGGTCGGAACAGGAGAGCGCACGAGG
GAGCTTCCAGGGGGAAACGCCTGGTATCTTTATAGTCCTGTCGGGTTTCGCCACCTCTGACTTGAGCGTC
GATTTTTGTGATGCTCGTCAGGGGGGCGGAGCCTATGGAAAAACGCCAGCAACGCGGCCTTTTTACGGTT
CCTGGCCTTTTGCTGGCCTTTTGCTCACATGTTCTTTCCTGCGTTATCCCCTGATTCTGTGGATAACCGT
ATTACCGCCTTTGAGTGAGCTGATACCGCTCGCCGCAGCCGAACGACCGAGCGCAGCGAGTCAGTGAGCG
AGGAAGCGGAAGAGCGCCCAATACGCAAACCGCCTCTCCCCGCGCGTTGGCCGATTCATTAATGCAGCTG
GCACGACAGGTTTCCCGACTGGAAAGCGGGCAGTGAGCGCAACGCAATTAATGTGAGTTAGCTCACTCAT
TAGGCACCCCAGGCTTTACACTTTATGCTTCCGGCTCGTATGTTGTGTGGAATTGTGAGCGGATAACAAT
T
Features (pLannotate 1.2.2; 14 found; start..end, strand, type, name):
    152..169     -  misc_feature   MCS (fragment): pUC18/19 multiple cloning site
    232..248     -  promoter       AtU6-1 promoter (fragment): promoter for the Arabidopsis thaliana U6-1 snRNA gene (Waibel and Filipowicz, 1990)
   2021..2866    +  CDS            mTagBFP2: mTagBFP2 is a basic (constitutively fluorescent) blue fluorescent protein published in 2011, derived from Entacmaea quadricolor. It is reported to be a very rapidly-maturing monomer with very low acid sensitivity.
   2891..3253    +  CDS            his-11: H2B1_CAEEL - Experimental evidence at protein level: Swiss-Prot protein existence level 1. Core component of nucleosome. Nucleosomes wrap and compact DNA into chromatin, limiting DNA accessibility to the cellular machineries which require DNA as a template. Histones thereby play a central role in transcription regulation, DNA repair, DNA replication and chromosomal stability. DNA accessibility is regulated via a complex set of post-translational modifications of histones, also called histone code, and nucleosome remodeling. From Caenorhabditis elegans.
   3863..4015    +  CDS            aex-5 (fragment): AEX5_CAEEL - Also known as kpc-3 From Caenorhabditis elegans.
   4143..4178    +  CDS            rop (fragment): Rop protein, which maintains plasmids at low copy number; rop
   4280..4379    +  misc_feature   bom (fragment): basis of mobility region from pBR322
   4477..4581    +  promoter       AmpR promoter: bla
   4582..5442    +  CDS            AmpR: β-lactamase; bla; confers resistance to ampicillin, carbenicillin, and related antibiotics
   5613..6201    +  rep_origin     ori: high-copy-number ColE1/pMB1/pBR322/pUC origin of replication
   6384..6476    +  CDS            lacI (fragment): lac repressor; lacI; The lac repressor binds to the lac operator to inhibit transcription in E. coli. This inhibition can be relieved by adding lactose or isopropyl-β-D-thiogalactopyranoside (IPTG).
   6489..6510    +  protein_bind   CAP binding site: CAP binding activates transcription in the presence of cAMP. E. coli catabolite activator protein
   6525..6555    +  promoter       lac promoter: promoter for the E. coli lac operon
   6563..6579    +  protein_bind   lac operator: The lac repressor binds to the lac operator to inhibit transcription in E. coli. This inhibition can be relieved by adding lactose or isopropyl-β-D-thiogalactopyranoside (IPTG). lac repressor encoded by lacI
