[The description below was written by a language model from this plasmid's Addgene catalogue record and pLannotate feature annotations shown in this document.]
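Description:
pEY25 is a C. elegans expression plasmid built on the pPD95.62 backbone, one of the standard worm reporter vectors. It is one of the fluorescent neural reporters associated with the NeuroPAL multicolor atlas for whole-brain neuronal identification. In E. coli it replicates from a high-copy ColE1/pUC-type origin and is selected with ampicillin through the bla (AmpR) gene and its own promoter. Remnants of the pUC cloning region are also annotated (CAP binding site, lac promoter and operator, an MCS fragment, and short lacI, rop and bom fragments), but these are backbone leftovers rather than functional parts of the reporter.

The payload is an unc-25 regulatory insert, assembled by Gibson cloning, placed upstream of a blue fluorescent reporter. The feature table does not annotate the unc-25 sequence itself. It presumably occupies the roughly 1.8 kb unannotated stretch preceding the reporter, although its exact boundaries are not stated. Downstream, the mTagBFP2 coding sequence is followed closely by his-11, a C. elegans histone H2B. This arrangement is consistent with a fluorophore–histone fusion that tethers the blue signal to chromatin, giving the nuclear localization described in the record. Compact nuclear labelling makes individual neurons easier to resolve and separate in dense tissue. A short hit to aex-5 after the cassette probably reflects worm genomic sequence in the backbone's 3' region, and the tiny AtU6-1 promoter match is likely spurious.

The construct is used to generate transgenic worms that express nuclear mTagBFP2 in the cells where the unc-25 regulatory sequence is active. The record refers to the NeuroPAL publication for the actual expression pattern.
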