Addgene plasmid #223441: pEY25
Purpose: unc-25 fluorescent neural reporter driving nuclear mTagBFP2 expression (refer to NeuroPAL paper for expression)
Depositing lab: Oliver Hobert & Eviatar Yemini. Depositing organization: Columbia University. Publication: NeuroPAL: A Multicolor Atlas for Whole-Brain Neuronal Identification in C. elegans. Yemini E, Lin A, Nejatbakhsh A, Varol E, Sun R, Mena GE, Samuel ADT, Paninski L, Venkatachalam V, Hobert O. Cell. 2021 Jan 7;184(1):272-288.e11. doi: 10.1016/j.cell.2020.12.012. Epub 2020 Dec 29. PubMed 33378642.
Backbone
  Vector backbone: pPD95.62
  Vector type: Worm Expression
Growth in bacteria
  Bacterial resistance: Ampicillin, 100 μg/mL
  Growth temperature: 37°C
  Growth strain: DH5alpha
  Copy number: Unknown
Gene/Insert
  Gene/Insert name: unc-25
  Species: C. elegans (nematode)
  Entrez Gene: unc-25
  Cloning method: Gibson Cloning
Terms and licenses: Academic/Nonprofit Terms; Industry Terms: Not Available to Industry
How to cite: pEY25 was a gift from Oliver Hobert & Eviatar Yemini (Addgene plasmid # 223441 ; http://n2t.net/addgene:223441 ; RRID:Addgene_223441)
